>Addgene plasmid #198832 | pJR025 | addgene full sequence | sequence record 391696 | Addgene NGS Result
AAGCTTGCTAGCCCATGATTACGCCAAGCTACGGGCGGAGTACTGTCCTCCGAGCGGAGTACTGTCCTCC
GAGCGGAGTACTGTCCTCCGAGCGGAGTACTGTCCTCCGAGCGGAGTACTGTCCTCCGAGCGGAGACTCC
CTAGCCCATGATTACGCCAAGCTACGGGCGGAGTACTGTCCTCCGAGCGGAGTACTGTCCTCCGAGCGGA
GTACTGTCCTCCGAGCGGAGTACTGTCCTCCGAGCGGAGTACTGTCCTCCGAGCGGAGACTCCCTAGCCC
ATGATTACGCCAAGCTACGGGCGGAGTACTGTCCTCCGAGCGGAGTACTGTCCTCCGAGCGGAGTACTGT
CCTCCGAGCGGAGTACTGTCCTCCGAGCGGAGTACTGTCCTCCGAGCGGAGACTCCCTAGGGGCGGCCGC
ACTGACTGGGCCGGCCAAAAATGCATAAGGTTTTGCTGGCACTGTTCTTTATCTTTCTGGCACCAGCATC
CGCACTGGCAGTCTCCGAACCGGCCTGCAGGTCGATTTTTTGCAAATTACGAGCGTTGTAGGGGGCGGAG
CGATAGGTCCTATAGGTTTTGGTATATCATCATTCATTCATTCATTGGTACATTCATTTACCCACCTTCC
TCTTTCTGAGCTTCTCTGGAGTTCTGTGCTTCCTTTTTCCCTTATCTTTATACTGTAATTTTTAACTTTC
AGGCATTGATTGGCGCGCCTCTAGAGGATCCCCGGGATTGGCCAAAGGACCCAAAGGTATGTTTCGAATG
ATACTAACATAACATAGAACATTTTCAGGAGGACCCTTGGCTAGCGTCGACGGTACCGGTAGAAAAAATG
TGTGACGACGATGTTGCCGCTCTCGTAGTTGACAATGGATCCGGAATGTGCAAAGCTGGATTCGCTGGAG
ACGACGCTCCACGCGCCGTGTTCCCATCCATTGTCGGAAGACCTCGTCATCAAGGAGTCATGGTCGGTAT
GGGACAGAAAGACTCGTACGTCGGAGACGAGGCCCAATCCAAGAGAGGTATCCTTACCCTTAAGTACCCA
ATTGAGCATGGTATCGTTACCAACTGGGACGACATGGAAAAAATCTGGCATCACACTTTCTACAACGAGC
TTCGCGTTGCCCCAGAAGAGCACCCAGTACTTCTCACTGAAGCCCCACTCAATCCAAAGGCTAACCGTGA
AAAGATGACCCAAATCATGTTCGAGACCTTCAATACCCCAGCCATGTATGTCGCCATCCAAGCTGTCCTC
TCCCTCTACGCTTCCGGACGTACCACCGGAATCGTCCTCGACTCTGGAGATGGTGTTACCCACACAGTCC
CAATCTACGAAGGATATGCCCTCCCACACGCCATCCTCCGTCTTGACTTGGCTGGACGTGATCTTACTGA
TTACCTCATGAAGATCCTTACCGAGCGTGGTTACTCTTTCACCACCACCGCTGAGCGTGAAATCGTCCGT
GACATCAAGGAGAAGCTTTGTTACGTCGCCCTCGATTTCGAGCAAGAAATGGCCACCGCCGCTTCTTCCT
CTTCCCTCGAGAAGTCCTACGAACTTCCTGACGGACAAGTCATCACTGTTGGAAACGAACGCTTCCGTTG
CCCAGAGGCTCTGTTCCAACCATCCTTCTTGGGTATGGAATCTGCAGGAATCCACGAGACTTCTTACAAC
TCCATCATGAAGTGCGACATTGATATCCGTAAGGACTTGTACGCCAACACTGTTCTTTCCGGAGGAACCA
CCATGTACCCAGGAATTGCTGATCGTATGCAGAAGGAAATCACCGCTCTTGCCCCATCAACCATGAAGAT
CAAGATCATCGCCCCACCAGAGCGCAAGTACTCCGTCTGGATCGGAGGATCTATCCTCGCCTCCCTCTCC
ACCTTCCAACAGATGTGGATCTCCAAGCAAGAATACGACGAGTCTGGACCATCAATTGTTCATCGCAAAT
GCTTCGTACCAAAAATGAGTAAAGGAGAAGAACTTTTCACTGGAGTTGTCCCAATTCTTGTTGAATTAGA
TGGTGATGTTAATGGGCACAAATTTTCTGTCAGTGGAGAGGGTGAAGGTGATGCAACATACGGAAAACTT
ACCCTTAAATTAATTTGCACTACTGGAAAACTACCTGTTCCATGGGTAAGTTTAAACATATATATACTAA
CTAACCCTGATTATTTAAATTTTCAGCCAACACTTGTCACTACTTTAGGTTATGGTCTTCAATGCTTCGC
CAGATACCCAGATCATATGAAACGGCATGACTTTTTCAAGAGTGCCATGCCCGAAGGTTATGTACAGGAA
AGAACTATATTTTTCAAAGATGACGGGAACTACAAGACACGTAAGTTTAAACAGTTCGGTACTAACTAAC
CATACATATTTAAATTTTCAGGTGCTGAAGTCAAGTTTGAAGGTGATACCCTTGTTAATAGAATCGAGTT
AAAAGGTATTGATTTTAAAGAAGATGGAAACATTCTTGGACACAAATTGGAATACAACTATAACTCACAC
AATGTATACATCACTGCCGACAAACAAAAGAATGGGATCAAAGCGGTAAGTTTAAACATGATTTTACTAA
CTAACTAATCTGATTTAAATTTTCAGAACTTCAAAATTAGACACAACATTGAAGATGGAGGAGTTCAACT
AGCAGACCATTATCAACAAAATACTCCAATTGGCGATGGCCCTGTCCTTTTACCAGACAACCATTACCTG
TCCTATCAATCTGCCCTTTCGAAAGATCCCAACGAAAAGAGAGACCACATGGTCCTTCTTGAGTTTGTAA
CAGCTGCTGGGATTACACTTGGCATGGATGAACTATACAAATAGCATTCGTAGAATTCGCTAGCCGGCCA
TACAAGTAATCCGGATGATCGACGCCAACGTCGTTGAATTTTCAAATTTTAAATACTGAATATTTGTTTT
TTTTCCTATTATTTATTTATTCTCTTTGTGTTTTTTTTCTTGCTTTCTAAAAAATTAATTCAATCCAAAT
CTAAACATTTTTTTTTCTCTTTCCGTCTCCCAATTCGTATTCCGCTCCTCTCATCTGAACACAATGTGCA
AGTTTATTTATCTTCTCGCTTTCATTTCATTAGGACGTGGGGGGAATTGGTGGAAGGGGGAAACACACAA
AAGGATGATGGAAATGAAATAAGGACACACAATATGCAACAACATTCAATTCAGAAATATGGAGGAAGGT
TTAAAAGAAAACATAAAAATATATAGAGGAGGAAGGAAAACTAGTAAAAAATAAGCAAAGAAATTAGGCG
AACGATGAGAATTGTCCTCGCTTGGGCCCAAAAGGCCTTTTTTTTTTGGCGCCGACGTCAGGTGGCACTT
TTCGGGGAAATGTGCGCGGAACCCCTATTTGTTTATTTTTCTAAATACATTCAAATATGTATCCGCTCAT
GAGACAATAACCCTGATAAATGCTTCAATAATATTGAAAAAGGAAGAGTATGAGTATTCAACATTTCCGT
GTCGCCCTTATTCCCTTTTTTGCGGCATTTTGCCTTCCTGTTTTTGCTCACCCAGAAACGCTGGTGAAAG
TAAAAGATGCTGAAGATCAGTTGGGTGCACGAGTGGGTTACATCGAACTGGATCTCAACAGCGGTAAGAT
CCTTGAGAGTTTTCGCCCCGAAGAACGTTTTCCAATGATGAGCACTTTTAAAGTTCTGCTATGTGGCGCG
GTATTATCCCGTATTGACGCCGGGCAAGAGCAACTCGGTCGCCGCATACACTATTCTCAGAATGACTTGG
TTGAGTACTCACCAGTCACAGAAAAGCATCTTACGGATGGCATGACAGTAAGAGAATTATGCAGTGCTGC
CATAACCATGAGTGATAACACTGCGGCCAACTTACTTCTGACAACGATCGGAGGACCGAAGGAGCTAACC
GCTTTTTTGCACAACATGGGGGATCATGTAACTCGCCTTGATCGTTGGGAACCGGAGCTGAATGAAGCCA
TACCAAACGACGAGCGTGACACCACGATGCCTGTAGCAATGGCAACAACGTTGCGCAAACTATTAACTGG
CGAACTACTTACTCTAGCTTCCCGGCAACAATTAATAGACTGGATGGAGGCGGATAAAGTTGCAGGACCA
CTTCTGCGCTCGGCCCTTCCGGCTGGCTGGTTTATTGCTGATAAATCTGGAGCCGGTGAGCGTGGGTCTC
GCGGTATCATTGCAGCACTGGGGCCAGATGGTAAGCCCTCCCGTATCGTAGTTATCTACACGACGGGGAG
TCAGGCAACTATGGATGAACGAAATAGACAGATCGCTGAGATAGGTGCCTCACTGATTAAGCATTGGTAA
CTGTCAGACCAAGTTTACTCATATATACTTTAGATTGATTTAAAACTTCATTTTTAATTTAAAAGGATCT
AGGTGAAGATCCTTTTTGATAATCTCATGACCAAAATCCCTTAACGTGAGTTTTCGTTCCACTGAGCGTC
AGACCCCGTAGAAAAGATCAAAGGATCTTCTTGAGATCCTTTTTTTCTGCGCGTAATCTGCTGCTTGCAA
ACAAAAAAACCACCGCTACCAGCGGTGGTTTGTTTGCCGGATCAAGAGCTACCAACTCTTTTTCCGAAGG
TAACTGGCTTCAGCAGAGCGCAGATACCAAATACTGTTCTTCTAGTGTAGCCGTAGTTAGGCCACCACTT
CAAGAACTCTGTAGCACCGCCTACATACCTCGCTCTGCTAATCCTGTTACCAGTGGCTGCTGCCAGTGGC
GATAAGTCGTGTCTTACCGGGTTGGACTCAAGACGATAGTTACCGGATAAGGCGCAGCGGTCGGGCTGAA
CGGGGGGTTCGTGCACACAGCCCAGCTTGGAGCGAACGACCTACACCGAACTGAGATACCTACAGCGTGA
GCTATGAGAAAGCGCCACGCTTCCCGAAGGGAGAAAGGCGGACAGGTATCCGGTAAGCGGCAGGGTCGGA
ACAGGAGAGCGCACGAGGGAGCTTCCAGGGGGAAACGCCTGGTATCTTTATAGTCCTGTCGGGTTTCGCC
ACCTCTGACTTGAGCGTCGATTTTTGTGATGCTCGTCAGGGGGGCGGAGCCTATGGAAAAACGCCAGCAA
CGCGGCCTTTTTACGGTTCCTGGCCTTTTGCTGGCCTTTTGCTCACATGTTCTTTCCTGCGTTATCCCCT
GATTCTGTGGATAACCGTATTACCGCCTTTGAGTGAGCTGATACCGCTCGCCGCAGCCGAACGACCGAGC
GCAGCGAGTCAGTGAGCGAGGAAGCGGAAGAGCGCCCAATACGCAAACCGCCTCTCCCCGCGCGTTGGCC
GATTCATTAATGCAGCTGGCACGACAGGTTTCCCGACTGGAAAGCGGGCAGTGAGCGCAACGCAATTAAT
GTGAGTTAGCTCACTCATTAGGCACCCCAGGCTTTACACTTTATGCTTCCGGCTCGTATGTTGTGTGGAA
TTGTGAGCGGATAACAATTTCACACAGGAAACAGCTATGACCATGATTACGCCAAGCTGTAAGTTTAAAC
ATGATCTTACTAACTAACTATTCTCATTTAAATTTTCAGAGCTTAAAAATGGCTGAAATCACTCACAACG
ATGGATACGCTAACAACTTGGAAATGAAAT
Features (pLannotate 1.2.2; 13 found; start..end, strand, type, name):
     36..130     +  protein_bind   5X UAS: five tandem copies of the "ScaI site" 17-mer CGGAGTACTGTCCTCCG, an upstream activating sequence (UAS) that efficiently binds yeast Gal4 (Webster et al., 1988; Pfeiffer et al., 2010) GAL4
    169..263     +  protein_bind   5X UAS: five tandem copies of the "ScaI site" 17-mer CGGAGTACTGTCCTCCG, an upstream activating sequence (UAS) that efficiently binds yeast Gal4 (Webster et al., 1988; Pfeiffer et al., 2010) GAL4
    302..396     +  protein_bind   5X UAS: five tandem copies of the "ScaI site" 17-mer CGGAGTACTGTCCTCCG, an upstream activating sequence (UAS) that efficiently binds yeast Gal4 (Webster et al., 1988; Pfeiffer et al., 2010) GAL4
    719..736     -  misc_feature   MCS (fragment): pUC18/19 multiple cloning site
    838..1965    +  CDS            act-1: ACT1_CAEEL - Experimental evidence at protein level: Swiss-Prot protein existence level 1. Actins are highly conserved proteins that are involved in various types of cell motility and are ubiquitously expressed in all eukaryotic cells. From Caenorhabditis elegans.
   1978..2841    +  CDS            Venus: Venus is a basic (constitutively fluorescent) yellow fluorescent protein published in 2002, derived from Aequorea victoria. It is reported to be a rapidly-maturing weak dimer with moderate acid sensitivity.
   3375..3479    +  promoter       AmpR promoter: bla
   3480..4340    +  CDS            AmpR: β-lactamase; bla; confers resistance to ampicillin, carbenicillin, and related antibiotics
   4511..5099    +  rep_origin     ori: high-copy-number ColE1/pMB1/pBR322/pUC origin of replication
   5282..5374    +  CDS            lacI (fragment): lac repressor; lacI; The lac repressor binds to the lac operator to inhibit transcription in E. coli. This inhibition can be relieved by adding lactose or isopropyl-β-D-thiogalactopyranoside (IPTG).
   5387..5408    +  protein_bind   CAP binding site: CAP binding activates transcription in the presence of cAMP. E. coli catabolite activator protein
   5423..5453    +  promoter       lac promoter: promoter for the E. coli lac operon
   5461..5477    +  protein_bind   lac operator: The lac repressor binds to the lac operator to inhibit transcription in E. coli. This inhibition can be relieved by adding lactose or isopropyl-β-D-thiogalactopyranoside (IPTG). lac repressor encoded by lacI
