[The description below was written by a language model from this plasmid's Addgene catalogue record and pLannotate feature annotations shown in this document.]
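Description:
pJR025 is a C. elegans expression plasmid built by Gibson cloning on pPD117.01, a backbone from the Fire Lab C. elegans Vector Kit. It is maintained in E. coli as a high-copy plasmid through a ColE1/pUC-type origin and selected with ampicillin via the bla (AmpR) gene and its own promoter. Residual pUC-derived elements (a lacI fragment, CAP binding site, lac promoter and operator, and a remnant of the multiple cloning site) are also annotated but play no evident role in the worm cassette.

The payload is an effector cassette for the cGAL-UAS bipartite expression system, listed as 15xUAS::act2-venus::let-858 3'UTR. Three consecutive 5X UAS blocks supply fifteen Gal4 binding sites upstream of an actin coding sequence that is followed by the yellow fluorescent protein Venus, in an arrangement consistent with a C-terminal fusion. The automated annotation labels the actin ORF as act-1, whereas the catalogue names it act2; C. elegans actins are highly conserved, so this probably reflects the closest database match rather than a different insert. The basal promoter that presumably lies between the UAS array and the coding sequence is not annotated or named in the record, and the let-858 3'UTR, which would provide transcript 3' end processing, is stated in the insert name but not picked up in the feature table.

Because transcription depends on Gal4-type activator binding, the actin-Venus fusion should be expressed only in cells that also carry a cGAL driver, giving cell-type-specific labelling. The stated purpose is visualising actin filaments and the cell cortex, within a toolkit designed for C. elegans sensory neurons.
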