Addgene plasmid #198832: pJR025
Purpose: Actin filament and cell cortex localization.
Depositing lab: Paul Sternberg. Depositing organization: California Institute of Technology. Publication: A cGAL-UAS bipartite expression toolkit for Caenorhabditis elegans sensory neurons. Nava S, Palma W, Wan X, Oh JY, Gharib S, Wang H, Revanna JS, Tan M, Zhang M, Liu J, Chen CH, Lee JS, Perry B, Sternberg PW. Proc Natl Acad Sci U S A. 2023 Dec 19;120(51):e2221680120. doi: 10.1073/pnas.2221680120. Epub 2023 Dec 14. PubMed 38096407.
Backbone
  Vector backbone: pPD117.01
  Backbone manufacturer: Fire Lab C. elegans Vector Kit
  Vector type: Worm Expression
Growth in bacteria
  Bacterial resistance: Ampicillin, 100 μg/mL
  Growth temperature: 37°C
  Growth strain: DH5alpha
  Copy number: High Copy
Gene/Insert
  Gene/Insert name: 15xUAS::act2-venus::let-858 3'UTR
  Species: C. elegans (nematode)
  Insert size (bp): 2477
  Cloning method: Gibson Cloning
Terms and licenses: Academic/Nonprofit Terms; Industry Terms: Not Available to Industry
How to cite: pJR025 was a gift from Paul Sternberg (Addgene plasmid # 198832 ; http://n2t.net/addgene:198832 ; RRID:Addgene_198832)
